>Addgene plasmid #228902 | pAAV-CAG-DIO-HA-HCARD-P2A-mCitrine | addgene full sequence | sequence record 454100 | Addgene NGS Result
CCTGCAGGCAGCTGCGCGCTCGCTCGCTCACTGAGGCCGCCCGGGCGTCGGGCGACCTTTGGTCGCCCGG
CCTCAGTGAGCGAGCGAGCGCGCAGAGAGGGAGTGGCCAACTCCATCACTAGGGGTTCCTGCGGCCGCAC
GCGTAGATCTGAATTCGGTACCTAGTTATTAATAGTAATCAATTACGGGGTCATTAGTTCATAGCCCATA
TATGGAGTTCCGCGTTACATAACTTACGGTAAATGGCCCGCCTGGCTGACCGCCCAACGACCCCCGCCCA
TTGACGTCAATAATGACGTATGTTCCCATAGTAACGCCAATAGGGACTTTCCATTGACGTCAATGGGTGG
AGTATTTACGGTAAACTGCCCACTTGGCAGTACATCAAGTGTATCATATGCCAAGTACGCCCCCTATTGA
CGTCAATGACGGTAAATGGCCCGCCTGGCATTATGCCCAGTACATGACCTTATGGGACTTTCCTACTTGG
CAGTACATCTACGTATTAGTCATCGCTATTACCATGGTCGAGGTGAGCCCCACGTTCTGCTTCACTCTCC
CCATCTCCCCCCCCTCCCCACCCCCAATTTTGTATTTATTTATTTTTTAATTATTTTGTGCAGCGATGGG
GGGGGGGGGGGGGGGGGGGGGGGGGGGGGGCGGGGGGGGGGGGGGGGGGGGGGGGGGGGGGGGGGGGCGG
AGAGGTGCGGCGGCAGCCAATCAGAGCGGCGCGCTCCGAAAGTTTCCTTTTATGGCGAGGCGGCGGCGGC
GGCGGCCCTATAAAAAGCGAAGCGCGCGGCGGGCGGGAGTCGCTGCGCGCTGCCTTCGCCCCGTGCCCCG
CTCCGCCGCCGCCTCGCGCCGCCCGCCCCGGCTCTGACTGACCGCGTTACTCCCACAGGTGAGCGGGCGG
GACGGCCCTTCTCCTCCGGGCTGTAATTAGCGCTATAACTTCGTATAGGATACTTTATACGAAGTTATGC
AGAATGGTAGCTGGATTGTAGCTGCTATTAGCAATATGAAACCTCTTAATAACTTCGTATAGCATACATT
ATACGAAGTTATGGCGCGCCTCACTTGTACAGCTCGTCCATGCCGAGAGTGATCCCGGCGGCGGTCACGA
ACTCCAGCAGGACCATGTGATCGCGCTTCTCGTTGGGGTCTTTGCTCAGTTTGGACTGGTAGCTCAGGTA
GTGGTTGTCGGGCAGCAGCACGGGGCCGTCGCCGATGGGGGTGTTCTGCTGGTAGTGGTCGGCGAGCTGC
ACGCTGCCGTCCTCGATGTTGTGGCGGATCTTGAAGTTCACCTTGATGCCGTTCTTCTGCTTGTCGGCCA
TGATATAGACGTTGTGGCTGTTGTAGTTGTACTCCAGCTTGTGCCCCAGGATGTTGCCGTCCTCCTTGAA
GTCGATGCCCTTCAGCTCGATGCGGTTCACCAGGGTGTCGCCCTCGAACTTCACCTCGGCGCGGGTCTTG
TAGTTGCCGTCGTCCTTGAAGAAGATGGTGCGCTCCTGGACGTAGCCTTCGGGCATGGCGGACTTGAAGA
AGTCGTGCTGCTTCATGTGGTCGGGGTAGCGGGCGAAGCACATCAGGCCGTAGCCGAAGGTGGTCACGAG
GGTGGGCCAGGGCACGGGCAGCTTGCCGGTGGTGCAGATGAACTTCAGGGTCAGCTTGCCGTAGGTGGCA
TCGCCCTCGCCCTCGCCGGACACGCTGAACTTGTGGCCGTTTACGTCGCCGTCCAGCTCGACCAGGATGG
GCACCACCCCGGTGAACAGCTCCTCGCCCTTGCTCACCATGGTGGCAGGTCCAGGGTTCTCCTCCACGTC
TCCAGCCTGCTTCAGCAGGCTGAAGTTAGTAGCGCGGGACGTAGAAGCGAGGTACGGGGGACTGCCAGGT
TCGCTAGGGTCCGCCATAAGAGCACCAGGTATTGATCTCGTTGTTGATGGGTCTCCAGTAAGTTCTACAC
TGGTGGATCGGTTGTTATCGGGCTCACCAAGAGTTTTCTTGCGCAAACATCTGTTTATGCAGGTACTAAA
GAAATTTGGAAAGCTCGGACTGCTAAAATAGTATACAACGGGATCGAGCATTGAGTTCATATAGGTGAAG
CTGAGTGTTGTAAAAAAAGCGAGGTCTACACTACTGTAAATATCACAGTTCCGAACATTGTACTTGTACA
GAAGCCAGAAGATTCGAATGCGTACAGCGACGCTTGGAAGGAAGCATATAATAAAAACTATTGCCACTAC
CATTATGAAATTGATTGCCCGTTTGATCTTGGCGTGTCTATCCATCTGTCTTTGCCGCAGGGACCAAATG
ATGCGACCAGAGCAAAAGAGGATGATAGCCAGGGGAAGAAAAAATTCGAGGAGAAACATAGCATCATGCC
ACCTAAAGTTGTAACATATAGAAAATGAACTGCACAGATAGGCTTCTCCGTTCTTGGTCATCATGTTTGT
ATACAGCAAGTGGACGGTAAGCCCAATCGTCAATCCCCACAGAAAGCAGCTAATAATAGCAGCAGTGCGG
TTTGATATTTTATTAAGAAAATGATGCGGATGAACTACCCTAAAATACCTATCGACCGCTACCACCGTCA
AGAAGATGATTGAACCCTGTTTGTTCATGGCCAGCATGAAGAGCATTACGCGACACGGGATCCCGCCAAA
CCGCCAGTCCCAGTTATGTACATAGTTATCTGTCAGAAACGGCAGGCATATGATGAGAAGAAAATCTGCG
ACGGCGAGATTAAACAAGAATATTCGGCTTGATTTCCAGGACTTCAGATGGAAGCAAAATATCCAGAGCG
CAAGTCCGTTTCCAAGCAATCCAAAGACAAATTCCAGTCCCAGTACCGGGGGAAGCACTTTTGCTATATT
TTCGTCTCTAAACACACAGCAGTTCTTTCCATTGATAACCAAGAAATGGTCAGACTTAGACATAGCGTAA
TCTGGAACATCGTATGGGTACATGGTGGCTAGCATAACTTCGTATAAAGTATCCTATACGAAGTTATTTG
CCTTAACCCAGAAATTATCACTGTTATTCTTTAGAATGGTGCAAAGAATAACTTCGTATAATGTATGCTA
TACGAAGTTATGAATTCGATATCAAGCTTATCGATAATCAACCTCTGGATTACAAAATTTGTGAAAGATT
GACTGGTATTCTTAACTATGTTGCTCCTTTTACGCTATGTGGATACGCTGCTTTAATGCCTTTGTATCAT
GCTATTGCTTCCCGTATGGCTTTCATTTTCTCCTCCTTGTATAAATCCTGGTTGCTGTCTCTTTATGAGG
AGTTGTGGCCCGTTGTCAGGCAACGTGGCGTGGTGTGCACTGTGTTTGCTGACGCAACCCCCACTGGTTG
GGGCATTGCCACCACCTGTCAGCTCCTTTCCGGGACTTTCGCTTTCCCCCTCCCTATTGCCACGGCGGAA
CTCATCGCCGCCTGCCTTGCCCGCTGCTGGACAGGGGCTCGGCTGTTGGGCACTGACAATTCCGTGGTGT
TGTCGGGGAAATCATCGTCCTTTCCTTGGCTGCTCGCCTATGTTGCCACCTGGATTCTGCGCGGGACGTC
CTTCTGCTACGTCCCTTCGGCCCTCAATCCAGCGGACCTTCCTTCCCGCGGCCTGCTGCCGGCTCTGCGG
CCTCTTCCGCGTCTTCGCCTTCGCCCTCAGACGAGTCGGATCTCCCTTTGGGCCGCCTCCCCGCATCGAT
ACCGGAGCTCGCTGATCAGCCTCGACTGTGCCTTCTAGTTGCCAGCCATCTGTTGTTTGCCCCTCCCCCG
TGCCTTCCTTGACCCTGGAAGGTGCCACTCCCACTGTCCTTTCCTAATAAAATGAGGAAATTGCATCGCA
TTGTCTGAGTAGGTGTCATTCTATTCTGGGGGGTGGGGTGGGGCAGGACAGCAAGGGGGAGGATTGGGAA
GACAATAGCAGGCATGCTGGGGAGAGATCTCACGTGCGGACCGAGCGGCCGCAGGAACCCCTAGTGATGG
AGTTGGCCACTCCCTCTCTGCGCGCTCGCTCGCTCACTGAGGCCGGGCGACCAAAGGTCGCCCGACGCCC
GGGCTTTGCCCGGGCGGCCTCAGTGAGCGAGCGAGCGCGCAGCTGCCTGCAGGGGCGCCTGATGCCAGCT
GGCGTAATAGCGAAGAGGCCCGCACCGATCGCCCTTCCCAACAGTTGCGCAGCCTGAATGGCGAATGG
[124 nt withheld, positions 4199-4322]
C
[91 nt withheld, positions 4324-4414]
A
[49 nt withheld, positions 4416-4464]
CCTTTGACGTTGGAGTCCACGTTCTTT
[37 nt withheld, positions 4492-4528]
ACCCTATCTCGGTCTATTCTTTTGATTTATAAGGGATTTTGCCGATTTCGGCCTATTGGTTAAAAAATGA
GCTGATTTAACAAAAATTTAACGCGAATTTTAACAAAATATTAACGCTTACAATTTCCTGATGCGGTATT
TTCTCCTTACGCATCTGTGCGGTATTTCACACCGCATATGGTGCACTCTCAGTACAATCTGCTCTGATGC
CGCATAGTTAAGCCAGCCCCGACACCCGCCAACACCCGCTGACGCGCCCTGACGGGCTTGTCTGCTCCCG
GCATCCGCTTACAGACAAGCTGTGACCGTCTCCGGGAGCTGCATGTGTCAGAGGTTTTCACCGTCATCAC
CGAAACGCGCGAGACGAAAGGGCCTCGTGATACGCCTATTTTTATAGGTTAATGTCATGATAATAATGGT
TTCTTAGACGTCAGGTGGCACTTTTCGGGGAAATGTGCGCGGAACCCCTATTTGTTTATTTTTCTAAATA
CATTCAAATATGTATCCGCTCATGAGACAATAACCCTGATAAATGCTTCAATAATATTGAAAAAGGAAGA
GTATGAGTATTCAACATTTCCGTGTCGCCCTTATTCCCTTTTTTGCGGCATTTTGCCTTCCTGTTTTTGC
TCACCCAGAAACGCTGGTGAAAGTAAAAGATGCTGAAGATCAGTTGGGTGCACGAGTGGGTTACATCGAA
CTGGATCTCAACAGCGGTAAGATCCTTGAGAGTTTTCGCCCCGAAGAACGTTTTCCAATGATGAGCACTT
TTAAAGTTCTGCTATGTGGCGCGGTATTATCCCGTATTGACGCCGGGCAAGAGCAACTCGGTCGCCGCAT
ACACTATTCTCAGAATGACTTGGTTGAGTACTCACCAGTCACAGAAAAGCATCTTACGGATGGCATGACA
GTAAGAGAATTATGCAGTGCTGCCATAACCATGAGTGATAACACTGCGGCCAACTTACTTCTGACAACGA
TCGGAGGACCGAAGGAGCTAACCGCTTTTTTGCACAACATGGGGGATCATGTAACTCGCCTTGATCGTTG
GGAACCGGAGCTGAATGAAGCCATACCAAACGACGAGCGTGACACCACGATGCCTGTAGCAATGGCAACA
ACGTTGCGCAAACTATTAACTGGCGAACTACTTACTCTAGCTTCCCGGCAACAATTAATAGACTGGATGG
AGGCGGATAAAGTTGCAGGACCACTTCTGCGCTCGGCCCTTCCGGCTGGCTGGTTTATTGCTGATAAATC
TGGAGCCGGTGAGCGTGGGTCTCGCGGTATCATTGCAGCACTGGGGCCAGATGGTAAGCCCTCCCGTATC
GTAGTTATCTACACGACGGGGAGTCAGGCAACTATGGATGAACGAAATAGACAGATCGCTGAGATAGGTG
CCTCACTGATTAAGCATTGGTAACTGTCAGACCAAGTTTACTCATATATACTTTAGATTGATTTAAAACT
TCATTTTTAATTTAAAAGGATCTAGGTGAAGATCCTTTTTGATAATCTCATGACCAAAATCCCTTAACGT
GAGTTTTCGTTCCACTGAGCGTCAGACCCCGTAGAAAAGATCAAAGGATCTTCTTGAGATCCTTTTTTTC
TGCGCGTAATCTGCTGCTTGCAAACAAAAAAACCACCGCTACCAGCGGTGGTTTGTTTGCCGGATCAAGA
GCTACCAACTCTTTTTCCGAAGGTAACTGGCTTCAGCAGAGCGCAGATACCAAATACTGTTCTTCTAGTG
TAGCCGTAGTTAGGCCACCACTTCAAGAACTCTGTAGCACCGCCTACATACCTCGCTCTGCTAATCCTGT
TACCAGTGGCTGCTGCCAGTGGCGATAAGTCGTGTCTTACCGGGTTGGACTCAAGACGATAGTTACCGGA
TAAGGCGCAGCGGTCGGGCTGAACGGGGGGTTCGTGCACACAGCCCAGCTTGGAGCGAACGACCTACACC
GAACTGAGATACCTACAGCGTGAGCTATGAGAAAGCGCCACGCTTCCCGAAGGGAGAAAGGCGGACAGGT
ATCCGGTAAGCGGCAGGGTCGGAACAGGAGAGCGCACGAGGGAGCTTCCAGGGGGAAACGCCTGGTATCT
TTATAGTCCTGTCGGGTTTCGCCACCTCTGACTTGAGCGTCGATTTTTGTGATGCTCGTCAGGGGGGCGG
AGCCTATGGAAAAACGCCAGCAACGCGGCCTTTTTACGGTTCCTGGCCTTTTGCTGGCCTTTTGCTCACA
TGTTCTTTCCTGCGTTATCCCCTGATTCTGTGGATAACCGTATTACCGCCTTTGAGTGAGCTGATACCGC
TCGCCGCAGCCGAACGACCGAGCGCAGCGAGTCAGTGAGCGAGGAAGCGGAAGAGCGCCCAATACGCAAA
CCGCCTCTCCCCGCGCGTTGGCCGATTCATTAATGCAGCTGGGGCTCACATGT
Features (pLannotate 1.2.2; 26 found; start..end, strand, type, name):
     12..39      +  repeat_region  AAV2 ITR (fragment): inverted terminal repeat of adeno-associated virus serotype 2 inverted
     68..95      +  repeat_region  AAV2 ITR (fragment): inverted terminal repeat of adeno-associated virus serotype 2 inverted
    223..526     +  enhancer       CMV enhancer: human cytomegalovirus immediate early enhancer
    528..670     +  promoter       chicken β-actin promoter (fragment): contains a 21-bp deletion relative to the standard chicken β-actin promoter
    806..941     +  intron         hybrid intron (fragment): hybrid between chicken β-actin (CBA) and minute virus of mice (MMV) introns (Gray et al., 2011)
    945..978     +  protein_bind   lox2272: Cre-mediated recombination occurs in the 8-bp core sequence (GGATACTT). lox2272 sites are compatible with each other, but incompatible with loxP or loxN sites (Lee and Saito, 1988). Cre recombinase
    979..1028    -  intron         β-globin intron (fragment): internally truncated intron from human β-globin
   1029..1062    +  protein_bind   loxP: Cre-mediated recombination occurs in the 8-bp core sequence (GCATACAT). Cre recombinase
   1074..1790    -  CDS            mCitrine: mCitrine is a basic (constitutively fluorescent) yellow fluorescent protein published in 2001, derived from Aequorea victoria.
   1854..2933    -  CDS            Hcar2: HCAR2_MOUSE - Also known as Gpr109, Gpr109a, Gpr109b, Niacr1, Pumag. Experimental evidence at protein level: Swiss-Prot protein existence level 1. Acts as a high affinity receptor for both nicotinic acid (also known as niacin) and (D)-beta-hydroxybutyrate and mediates increased adiponectin secretion and decreased lipolysis through G(i)- protein-mediated inhibition of adenylyl cyclase. This pharmacological effect requires nicotinic acid doses that are much higher than those provided by a normal diet. Mediates nicotinic acid-induced apoptosis in mature neutrophils. Receptor activation by nicotin
   2934..2960    -  CDS            3xHA (fragment): three tandem HA epitope tags
   2974..3007    -  protein_bind   lox2272: Cre-mediated recombination occurs in the 8-bp core sequence (GGATACTT). lox2272 sites are compatible with each other, but incompatible with loxP or loxN sites (Lee and Saito, 1988). Cre recombinase
   3008..3057    -  intron         β-globin intron (fragment): internally truncated intron from human β-globin
   3058..3091    -  protein_bind   loxP: Cre-mediated recombination occurs in the 8-bp core sequence (GCATACAT). Cre recombinase
   3092..3116    +  misc_feature   MCS (fragment): pBluescript multiple cloning site
   3116..3704    +  misc_feature   WPRE: woodchuck hepatitis virus posttranscriptional regulatory element
   3736..3943    +  polyA_signal   bGH poly(A) signal: bovine growth hormone polyadenylation signal
   3973..4113    +  repeat_region  AAV2 ITR: inverted terminal repeat of adeno-associated virus serotype 2 inverted
   4124..4195    +  CDS            lacZα (fragment): LacZα fragment of β-galactosidase; lacZ fragment
   4199..4627    +  rep_origin     f1 ori (sequence partly withheld): f1 bacteriophage origin of replication; arrow indicates direction of (+) strand synthesis
   4655..4754    -  misc_feature   bom (fragment): basis of mobility region from pBR322
   4856..4891    -  CDS            rop (fragment): Rop protein, which maintains plasmids at low copy number; rop
   4986..5090    +  promoter       AmpR promoter: bla
   5091..5951    +  CDS            AmpR: β-lactamase; bla; confers resistance to ampicillin, carbenicillin, and related antibiotics
   6122..6710    +  rep_origin     ori: high-copy-number ColE1/pMB1/pBR322/pUC origin of replication
   6893..6950    +  CDS            lacI (fragment): lac repressor; lacI; The lac repressor binds to the lac operator to inhibit transcription in E. coli. This inhibition can be relieved by adding lactose or isopropyl-β-D-thiogalactopyranoside (IPTG).
