[The description below was written by a language model from this plasmid's Addgene catalogue record and pLannotate feature annotations shown in this document.]
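Description:
pAAV-CAG-DIO-HA-HCARD-P2A-mCitrine is an AAV transfer plasmid built on a pAAV backbone for packaging recombinant adeno-associated virus and for Cre-dependent mammalian expression of HCARD, a peripherally restricted chemogenetic receptor (DREADD). It is propagated in E. coli through a high-copy ColE1/pUC-type origin with ampicillin/carbenicillin selection via β-lactamase, and it also carries an f1 phage origin. The viral genome is bounded by AAV2 inverted terminal repeats. The 3′ ITR is annotated in full, while the 5′ ITR is detected only as short fragments. The sequenced record is 6,961 nt against a catalogued size of 7,192 bp. The record does not explain this difference, though ITRs are often incompletely resolved by sequencing.

Expression is driven by a CAG-type promoter made up of the CMV enhancer, a chicken β-actin promoter fragment and a hybrid intron fragment. Downstream lies a double-floxed inverted (DIO) cassette flanked by lox2272 and loxP pairs in opposing orientation. The coding unit sits antisense to the promoter and encodes an N-terminal HA tag, mouse Hcar2 (hydroxycarboxylic acid receptor 2, a Gi-coupled niacin/β-hydroxybutyrate receptor) with the recorded R108K mutation, and then P2A-mCitrine. The P2A itself falls in the unannotated gap between the receptor and mCitrine. Without Cre the cassette is not expressed. Cre recombination between the incompatible lox pairs inverts it and locks it in the sense orientation. The self-cleaving P2A then yields the tagged receptor and a separate yellow fluorescent reporter from one transcript. A WPRE and a bovine growth hormone polyadenylation signal enhance and terminate expression. The construct is intended for cell-type-specific chemogenetic manipulation in Cre-expressing cells.
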