Addgene plasmid #228902: pAAV-CAG-DIO-HA-HCARD-P2A-mCitrine
Purpose: For AAV packaging and Cre-dependent expression of a peripherally restricted DREADD
Depositing lab: Bryan Roth. Depositing organization: University of North Carolina at Chapel Hill. Publication: Structure-guided design of a peripherally restricted chemogenetic system. Kang HJ, Krumm BE, Tassou A, Geron M, DiBerto JF, Kapolka NJ, Gumpper RH, Sakamoto K, Dewran Kocak D, Olsen RHJ, Huang XP, Zhang S, Huang KL, Zaidi SA, Nguyen MT, Jo MJ, Katritch V, Fay JF, Scherrer G, Roth BL. Cell. 2024 Dec 26;187(26):7433-7449.e20. doi: 10.1016/j.cell.2024.11.001. Epub 2024 Dec 3. PubMed 39631393.
Backbone
  Vector backbone: pAAV
  Total vector size (bp): 7192
  Vector type: Mammalian Expression, AAV, Synthetic Biology
  Selectable markers: Carb
Growth in bacteria
  Bacterial resistance: Ampicillin, 100 μg/mL
  Growth temperature: 37°C
  Growth strain: NEB Stable
  Copy number: High Copy
Gene/Insert
  Gene/Insert name: hydroxycarboxylic acid receptor 2
  Species: M. musculus (mouse)
  Insert size (bp): 1080
  Mutation: R108K
  GenBank ID: NM_030701.3
  Entrez Gene: Hcar2 (a.k.a. Gpr109a, Gpr109b, HM74, Niacr1, PUMA-G, Pumag, mHM74b)
  Promoter: Chicken Beta Actin
  Tag / fusion protein: P2A mCitrine (C terminal on insert); HA (N terminal on insert)
  Cloning method: Gibson Cloning
  Sequencing primers: 5′ CMV
Terms and licenses: Academic/Nonprofit Terms; Industry Terms: Not Available to Industry
How to cite: pAAV-CAG-DIO-HA-HCARD-P2A-mCitrine was a gift from Bryan Roth (Addgene plasmid # 228902 ; http://n2t.net/addgene:228902 ; RRID:Addgene_228902) For viral preps, please replace (Addgene plasmid # 228902) in the above sentence with: (Addgene viral prep # 228902-AAV8)
